>Addgene plasmid #232134 | pCRII-dgat2 in situ probe | addgene full sequence | sequence record 459793 | Addgene NGS Result
AATAGACCGAGATAGGGT
[37 nt withheld, positions 19-55]
AAAGAACGTGGACTCCAACGTCAAAGG
[49 nt withheld, positions 83-131]
T
[91 nt withheld, positions 133-223]
G
[124 nt withheld, positions 225-348]
CCATTCGCCATTCAGGCTGCGCAACTGTTGGGAAGGGCGATCGGTGCGGGCCTCTTCGCTATTACGCCAG
CTGGCGAAAGGGGGATGTGCTGCAAGGCGATTAAGTTGGGTAACGCCAGGGTTTTCCCAGTCACGACGTT
GTAAAACGACGGCCAGTGAATTGTAATACGACTCACTATAGGGCGAATTGGGCCCTCTAGATGCATGCTC
GAGCGGCCGCCAGTGTGATGGATATCTGCAGAATTCGCCCTTGCCACCAAGACCCTTCTTCAAAAATCAG
CTGTTTGTAAACCTCATTCTCCCCAAAGGAGTAAACTGGCACCAGATCCGCACCTTGCTTTAGAGCCAGT
TTCACAAAGCCTTTGCGTTTTTTCAGCATGACAGAGTTTCTTCCTGGTGCACAGTCCAGGGATTCTGCGG
CTCCTCCGATCACGATGACCACAGCGTTGCCTGTGCCGTTACTGGACAGGAGGTAGTCGATAGAGTTTCG
GTTTACTGGGCAGATTCCTCCGCACATCAGGTATTCCCTGAACATGGGCAGGCGAAAATTTCCAGCCAAT
GTGGCCAGAGATGGCTTGATTCCTGGGAACACCTTGGTGAATCCTGTGGCTTCTGTCCCGAAGTTACAAA
AAGCCCCAAAACACAAGATGCCATGAGGGTGGTAGCCAAAAATGTAGTTTCGGCTGGGAGGCAGGTTATG
CGTCTTGATGAGTCTTATGGGAGAATAGTCTCTCATGTATTTCCACACAGTCCAGTCTCTCACCCAGGTC
GATCTGCGGCCTCCTTGTCCAGGGGTGTTCCAGTCATAGATAAGCCAGGCAACGTAAAGCACAGAAATGA
CCCAGAAGTCTGTGCAAAACATGTACATCAGCAGCAAAGAGCAAGCAATGCCCATGGTAAGAAATGTCAT
GATAAACTGCAGCACGGAGATCACCTGCAGATGCTTCACCATTTTGGATCGGGTCAGCCACGGGACGGTG
GGCAGGTCGTGTAAGGCAGAGAGGATGCTGGAGCCCGAGCCCTTTTTGACACCGGAATATGCAGCAAAGG
GCGAATTCCAGCACACTGGCGGCCGTTACTAGTGGATCCGAGCTCGGTACCAAGCTTGATGCATAGCTTG
AGTATTCTATAGTGTCACCTAAATAGCTTGGCGTAATCATGGTCATAGCTGTTTCCTGTGTGAAATTGTT
ATCCGCTCACAATTCCACACAACATACGAGCCGGAAGCATAAAGTGTAAAGCCTGGGGTGCCTAATGAGT
GAGCTAACTCACATTAATTGCGTTGCGCTCACTGCCCGCTTTCCAGTCGGGAAACCTGTCGTGCCAGCTG
CATTAATGAATCGGCCAACGCGCGGGGAGAGGCGGTTTGCGTATTGGGCGCTCTTCCGCTTCCTCGCTCA
CTGACTCGCTGCGCTCGGTCGTTCGGCTGCGGCGAGCGGTATCAGCTCACTCAAAGGCGGTAATACGGTT
ATCCACAGAATCAGGGGATAACGCAGGAAAGAACATGTGAGCAAAAGGCCAGCAAAAGGCCAGGAACCGT
AAAAAGGCCGCGTTGCTGGCGTTTTTCCATAGGCTCCGCCCCCCTGACGAGCATCACAAAAATCGACGCT
CAAGTCAGAGGTGGCGAAACCCGACAGGACTATAAAGATACCAGGCGTTTCCCCCTGGAAGCTCCCTCGT
GCGCTCTCCTGTTCCGACCCTGCCGCTTACCGGATACCTGTCCGCCTTTCTCCCTTCGGGAAGCGTGGCG
CTTTCTCATAGCTCACGCTGTAGGTATCTCAGTTCGGTGTAGGTCGTTCGCTCCAAGCTGGGCTGTGTGC
ACGAACCCCCCGTTCAGCCCGACCGCTGCGCCTTATCCGGTAACTATCGTCTTGAGTCCAACCCGGTAAG
ACACGACTTATCGCCACTGGCAGCAGCCACTGGTAACAGGATTAGCAGAGCGAGGTATGTAGGCGGTGCT
ACAGAGTTCTTGAAGTGGTGGCCTAACTACGGCTACACTAGAAGAACAGTATTTGGTATCTGCGCTCTGC
TGAAGCCAGTTACCTTCGGAAAAAGAGTTGGTAGCTCTTGATCCGGCAAACAAACCACCGCTGGTAGCGG
TGGTTTTTTTGTTTGCAAGCAGCAGATTACGCGCAGAAAAAAAGGATCTCAAGAAGATCCTTTGATCTTT
TCTACGGGGTCTGACGCTCAGTGGAACGAAAACTCACGTTAAGGGATTTTGGTCATGAGATTATCAAAAA
GGATCTTCACCTAGATCCTTTTAAATTAAAAATGAAGTTTTAAATCAATCTAAAGTATATATGAGTAAAC
TTGGTCTGACAGTTACCAATGCTTAATCAGTGAGGCACCTATCTCAGCGATCTGTCTATTTCGTTCATCC
ATAGTTGCCTGACTCCCCGTCGTGTAGATAACTACGATACGGGAGGGCTTACCATCTGGCCCCAGTGCTG
CAATGATACCGCGAGACCCACGCTCACCGGCTCCAGATTTATCAGCAATAAACCAGCCAGCCGGAAGGGC
CGAGCGCAGAAGTGGTCCTGCAACTTTATCCGCCTCCATCCAGTCTATTAATTGTTGCCGGGAAGCTAGA
GTAAGTAGTTCGCCAGTTAATAGTTTGCGCAACGTTGTTGCCATTGCTACAGGCATCGTGGTGTCACGCT
CGTCGTTTGGTATGGCTTCATTCAGCTCCGGTTCCCAACGATCAAGGCGAGTTACATGATCCCCCATGTT
GTGCAAAAAAGCGGTTAGCTCCTTCGGTCCTCCGATCGTTGTCAGAAGTAAGTTGGCCGCAGTGTTATCA
CTCATGGTTATGGCAGCACTGCATAATTCTCTTACTGTCATGCCATCCGTAAGATGCTTTTCTGTGACTG
GTGAGTACTCAACCAAGTCATTCTGAGAATAGTGTATGCGGCGACCGAGTTGCTCTTGCCCGGCGTCAAT
ACGGGATAATACCGCGCCACATAGCAGAACTTTAAAAGTGCTCATCATTGGAAAACGTTCTTCGGGGCGA
AAACTCTCAAGGATCTTACCGCTGTTGAGATCCAGTTCGATGTAACCCACTCGTGCACCCAACTGATCTT
CAGCATCTTTTACTTTCACCAGCGTTTCTGGGTGAGCAAAAACAGGAAGGCAAAATGCCGCAAAAAAGGG
AATAAGGGCGACACGGAAATGTTGAATACTCATACTCTTCCTTTTTCAATTCAGAAGAACTCGTCAAGAA
GGCGATAGAAGGCGATGCGCTGCGAATCGGGAGCGGCGATACCGTAAAGCACGAGGAAGCGGTCAGCCCA
TTCGCCGCCAAGCTCTTCAGCAATATCACGGGTAGCCAACGCTATGTCCTGATAGCGGTCCGCCACACCC
AGCCGGCCACAGTCGATGAATCCAGAAAAGCGGCCATTTTCCACCATGATATTCGGCAAGCAGGCATCGC
CATGGGTCACGACGAGATCCTCGCCGTCGGGCATGCGCGCCTTGAGCCTGGCGAACAGTTCGGCTGGCGC
GAGCCCCTGATGCTCTTCGTCCAGATCATCCTGATCGACAAGACCGGCTTCCATCCGAGTACGTGCTCGC
TCGATGCGATGTTTCGCTTGGTGGTCGAATGGGCAGGTAGCCGGATCAAGCGTATGCAGCCGCCGCATTG
CATCAGCCATGATGGATACTTTCTCGGCAGGAGCAAGGTGGGATGACAGGAGATCCTGCCCCGGCACTTC
GCCCAATAGCAGCCAGTCCCTTCCCGCTTCAGTGACAACGTCGAGCACAGCTGCGCAAGGAACGCCCGTC
GTGGCCAGCCACGATAGCCGCGCTGCCTCGTCCTGCAGTTCATTCAGGGCACCGGACAGGTCGGTCTTGA
CAAAAAGAACCGGGCGCCCCTGCGCTGACAGCCGGAACACGGCGGCATCAGAGCAGCCGATTGTCTGTTG
TGCCCAGTCATAGCCGAATAGCCTCTCCACCCAAGCGGCCGGAGAACCTGCGTGCAATCCATCTTGTTCA
ATCATGCGAAACGATCCTCATCCTGTCTCTTGATCAGATCTTGATCCCCTGCGCCATCAGATCCTTGGCG
GCAAGAAAGCCATCCAGTTTACTTTGCAGGGCTTCCCAACCTTACCAGAGGGCGCCCCAGCTGGCAATTC
CGGTTCGCTTGCTGTCCATAAAACCGCCCAGTCTAGCTATCGCCATGTAAGCCCACTGCAAGCTACCTGC
TTTCTCTTTGCGCTTGCGTTTTCCCTTGTCCAGATAGCCCAGTAGCTGACATTCATCCGGGGTCAGCACC
GTTTCTGCGGACTGGCTTTCTACGTGTTCCGCTTCCTTTAGCAGCCCTTGCGCCCTGAATTTTGTTAAAA
TTCGCGTTAAATTTTTGTTAAATCAGCTCATTTTTTAACCAATAGGCCGAAATCGGCAAAATCCCTTATA
AATCAAAAG
Features (pLannotate 1.2.2; 14 found; start..end, strand, type, name):
    352..509     -  CDS            lacZα (fragment): LacZα fragment of β-galactosidase; lacZ fragment
    512..530     +  promoter       T7 promoter: promoter for bacteriophage T7 RNA polymerase
    584..1369    -  CDS            Dgat2 (fragment): DGAT2_MOUSE - Experimental evidence at protein level: Swiss-Prot protein existence level 1. Essential acyltransferase that catalyzes the terminal and only committed step in triacylglycerol synthesis by using diacylglycerol and fatty acyl CoA as substrates. Required for synthesis and storage of intracellular triglycerides. Probably plays a central role in cytosolic lipid accumulation. In liver, is primarily responsible for incorporating endogenously synthesized fatty acids into triglycerides. Functions also as an acyl-CoA retinol acyltransferase (ARAT) (By similarity). Also able to use 1-monoal
   1474..1492    -  promoter       SP6 promoter: promoter for bacteriophage SP6 RNA polymerase
   1534..1550    -  protein_bind   lac operator: The lac repressor binds to the lac operator to inhibit transcription in E. coli. This inhibition can be relieved by adding lactose or isopropyl-β-D-thiogalactopyranoside (IPTG). lac repressor encoded by lacI
   1558..1588    -  promoter       lac promoter: promoter for the E. coli lac operon
   1603..1624    -  protein_bind   CAP binding site: CAP binding activates transcription in the presence of cAMP. E. coli catabolite activator protein
   1637..1729    -  CDS            lacI (fragment): lac repressor; lacI; The lac repressor binds to the lac operator to inhibit transcription in E. coli. This inhibition can be relieved by adding lactose or isopropyl-β-D-thiogalactopyranoside (IPTG).
   1912..2500    -  rep_origin     ori: high-copy-number ColE1/pMB1/pBR322/pUC origin of replication
   2671..3531    -  CDS            AmpR: β-lactamase; bla; confers resistance to ampicillin, carbenicillin, and related antibiotics
   3532..3548    -  promoter       AmpR promoter (fragment): bla
   3552..4343    -  CDS            neo: KKA2_KLEPN - Also known as kan, nptII. Experimental evidence at protein level: Swiss-Prot protein existence level 1. Resistance to kanamycin, neomycin, paromomycin, ribostamycin, butirosin and gentamicin B. From Klebsiella pneumoniae.
   4375..4674    -  CDS            tnpA (fragment): TN5P_ECOLX - Also known as tnp. Experimental evidence at protein level: Swiss-Prot protein existence level 1. Mediates transposition of transposon Tn5 by a 'cut and paste' mechanism. First, the monomeric transposase binds the 19 bp inverted DNA repeats flanking the transposon. Then, dimerization of the DNA- bound transposase creates a synaptic DNA complex. After nicking of the first DNA strand, excision of the transposon proceeds through a series of intermediates. The transposase then mediates the insertion of the transposon at a new site by strand transfer. The activity of the wild- type tran
   4687..348     -  rep_origin     f1 ori (across the origin) (sequence partly withheld): f1 bacteriophage origin of replication; arrow indicates direction of (+) strand synthesis
