[The description below was written by a language model from this plasmid's Addgene catalogue record and pLannotate feature annotations shown in this document.]
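Description:
pCRII-dgat2 in situ probe is an in vitro transcription template built on the Invitrogen pCRII-TOPO backbone, carrying a 786 bp fragment of the zebrafish (Danio rerio) dgat2 gene inserted by TOPO cloning. dgat2 encodes diacylglycerol O-acyltransferase 2, an enzyme that catalyses the final committed step of triacylglycerol synthesis. The automated annotation labels the insert by homology to the mouse Dgat2 protein, but the catalogue record identifies it as the zebrafish sequence. The sequenced plasmid is 4,767 nt, in line with the stated backbone of about 3.9 kb plus the insert.

The insert sits in the pCRII cloning site within the lacZα region, flanked by opposing bacteriophage T7 and SP6 promoters, with the lac promoter, lac operator and CAP binding site lying beyond the SP6 promoter. In the feature table the dgat2 coding fragment lies on the minus strand while the T7 promoter reads on the plus strand. T7 RNA polymerase therefore transcribes the strand complementary to the mRNA, which agrees with the stated purpose of producing an antisense riboprobe from BamHI-linearised template by run-off transcription. The SP6 promoter on the other side would in principle give the sense strand, although the record does not describe that use.

The plasmid is maintained in E. coli through a high-copy ColE1/pUC-type origin and is selectable with either ampicillin (β-lactamase) or kanamycin (the Tn5-derived neo/nptII gene, next to a residual transposase fragment). An f1 origin is also present and allows single-stranded DNA production. The construct is intended for detecting dgat2 transcripts by RNA in situ hybridisation in zebrafish, in the context of work on diacylglycerol acyltransferase function.
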