Addgene plasmid #232134: pCRII-dgat2 in situ probe
Purpose: zebrafish dgat2 anti-sense in situ probe, linearize with BamHI, T7 polymerase
Depositing lab: Steven Farber. Depositing organization: Carnegie Institution for Science. Publication: Zebrafish are resilient to the loss of major diacylglycerol acyltransferase enzymes. Wilson MH, Hensley MR, Shen MC, Lu HY, Quinlivan VH, Busch-Nentwich EM, Rawls JF, Farber SA. J Biol Chem. 2024 Nov 6;300(12):107973. doi: 10.1016/j.jbc.2024.107973. PubMed 39510175.
Backbone
  Vector backbone: pCRII-TOPO
  Backbone manufacturer: Invitrogen
  Backbone size w/o insert (bp): 3900
  Vector type: in vitro transcription
Growth in bacteria
  Bacterial resistance: Ampicillin and Kanamycin, 100 & 50 μg/mL
  Growth temperature: 37°C
  Growth strain: DH5alpha
  Copy number: High Copy
Gene/Insert
  Gene/Insert name: dgat2
  Species: D. rerio (zebrafish)
  Insert size (bp): 786
  Entrez Gene: dgat2 (a.k.a. MGC113394, zgc:113394)
  Promoter: SP6/T7
  Cloning method: TOPO Cloning
Terms and licenses: Academic/Nonprofit Terms; Industry Terms: Not Available to Industry
How to cite: pCRII-dgat2 in situ probe was a gift from Steven Farber (Addgene plasmid # 232134 ; http://n2t.net/addgene:232134 ; RRID:Addgene_232134)
